Addgene plasmid #128708: pCPP5588
Purpose: Phytopathogen Pseudomonas syringae pv. tomato type III secretion system effector (gene lacking stop codon) Gateway donor clone
Depositing lab: Alan Collmer. Depositing organization: Cornell University. Publication: A survey of the Pseudomonas syringae pv. tomato DC3000 type III secretion system effector repertoire reveals several effectors that are deleterious when expressed in Saccharomyces cerevisiae. Munkvold KR, Martin ME, Bronstein PA, Collmer A. Mol Plant Microbe Interact. 2008 Apr;21(4):490-502. doi: 10.1094/MPMI-21-4-0490. PubMed 18321194.
Backbone
  Vector backbone: pENTR/SD/D-TOPO
  Vector type: Bacterial Expression
Growth in bacteria
  Bacterial resistance: Kanamycin, 50 μg/mL
  Growth temperature: 37°C
  Growth strain: DH5alpha
  Copy number: High Copy
Gene/Insert
  Gene/Insert name: hopD1
  Species: Pseudomonas syringae
  Cloning method: TOPO Cloning
Terms and licenses: Academic/Nonprofit Terms; Industry Terms: Not Available to Industry
Depositor comments: Also reference: PMID 29742421.
How to cite: pCPP5588 was a gift from Alan Collmer (Addgene plasmid # 128708 ; http://n2t.net/addgene:128708 ; RRID:Addgene_128708)
