[The description below was written by a language model from this plasmid's Addgene catalogue record and pLannotate feature annotations shown in this document.]
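Description:
pCPP5588 is a Gateway entry (donor) clone built in the pENTR/SD/D-TOPO backbone, carrying the hopD1 gene of the plant pathogen Pseudomonas syringae pv. tomato DC3000. The plasmid is about 4.7 kb and is maintained in E. coli at high copy from a ColE1/pUC-type origin, with selection through the KanR aminoglycoside phosphotransferase gene that confers kanamycin resistance. The annotation also picks up short lacI and lacZα fragments, which appear to be backbone remnants rather than functional genes. The rrnB T1 and T2 terminators lie upstream of the cloning region, where they limit read-through transcription from the vector into the insert.

The hopD1 coding sequence, which encodes a type III secretion system effector annotated as being involved in non-host recognition, was inserted by directional TOPO cloning between the attL1 and attL2 recombination sites. It is preceded by the bacteriophage T7 gene 10 ribosome binding site supplied by the SD version of the backbone, so that translation initiation signals for bacteria travel with the gene. A T7 promoter sits outside attL2, oriented back towards the insert. The gene was cloned without its stop codon, so after an LR Clonase reaction into a destination vector the open reading frame can read through attL2-derived sequence into a C-terminal tag or reporter.

The clone belongs to a set of DC3000 effector entry clones. The associated study surveyed the effector repertoire for proteins that are deleterious when expressed in Saccharomyces cerevisiae. The construct itself serves as a source for moving hopD1 into expression vectors for such assays.
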