Features (pLannotate 1.2.2; 11 found; start..end, strand, type, name):
    517..609     +  CDS            lacI (fragment): lac repressor; lacI; The lac repressor binds to the lac operator to inhibit transcription in E. coli. This inhibition can be relieved by adding lactose or isopropyl-β-D-thiogalactopyranoside (IPTG).
    664..691     -  terminator     rrnB T2 terminator: transcription terminator T2 from the E. coli rrnB gene
    823..866     +  terminator     rrnB T1 terminator: Escherichia coli rrnB; transcription terminator T1 from the E. coli rrnB gene
    913..949     -  CDS            lacZα (fragment): LacZα fragment of β-galactosidase; lacZ fragment
    965..1064    +  protein_bind   attL1: mutant version of attL; recombination site for the Gateway® LR reaction LR Clonase™
   1076..1096    +  RBS            RBS: efficient ribosome binding site from bacteriophage T7 gene 10 (Olins and Rangwala, 1989)
   1106..3220    +  CDS            hopD1: HOPD1_PSESM - Also known as avrPphD1pto, hopPtoD1. Protein inferred from homology: Swiss-Prot protein existence level 3. Effector protein involved in non-host recognition. From Pseudomonas syringae pv. tomato (strain ATCC BAA-871 / DC3000).
   3237..3336    -  protein_bind   attL2: mutant version of attL; recombination site for the Gateway® LR reaction LR Clonase™
   3354..3372    -  promoter       T7 promoter: promoter for bacteriophage T7 RNA polymerase
   3506..4315    +  CDS            KanR: aminoglycoside phosphotransferase; aph(3')-Ia; confers resistance to kanamycin in bacteria or G418 (Geneticin®) in eukaryotes
   4462..334     +  rep_origin     ori (across the origin): high-copy-number ColE1/pMB1/pBR322/pUC origin of replication
>Addgene plasmid #128708 | pCPP5588 | addgene full sequence | sequence record 327620 | Addgene NGS Result
GTCGTGTCTTACCGGGTTGGACTCAAGACGATAGTTACCGGATAAGGCGCAGCGGTCGGGCTGAACGGGG
GGTTCGTGCACACAGCCCAGCTTGGAGCGAACGACCTACACCGAACTGAGATACCTACAGCGTGAGCTAT
GAGAAAGCGCCACGCTTCCCGAAGGGAGAAAGGCGGACAGGTATCCGGTAAGCGGCAGGGTCGGAACAGG
AGAGCGCACGAGGGAGCTTCCAGGGGGAAACGCCTGGTATCTTTATAGTCCTGTCGGGTTTCGCCACCTC
TGACTTGAGCGTCGATTTTTGTGATGCTCGTCAGGGGGGCGGAGCCTATGGAAAAACGCCAGCAACGCGG
CCTTTTTACGGTTCCTGGCCTTTTGCTGGCCTTTTGCTCACATGTTCTTTCCTGCGTTATCCCCTGATTC
TGTGGATAACCGTATTACCGCCTTTGAGTGAGCTGATACCGCTCGCCGCAGCCGAACGACCGAGCGCAGC
GAGTCAGTGAGCGAGGAAGCGGAAGAGCGCCCAATACGCAAACCGCCTCTCCCCGCGCGTTGGCCGATTC
ATTAATGCAGCTGGCACGACAGGTTTCCCGACTGGAAAGCGGGCAGTGAGCGCAACGCAATTAATACGCG
TACCGCTAGCCAGGAAGAGTTTGTAGAAACGCAAAAAGGCCATCCGTCAGGATGGCCTTCTGCTTAGTTT
GATGCCTGGCAGTTTATGGCGGGCGTCCTGCCCGCCACCCTCCGGGCCGTTGCTTCACAACGTTCAAATC
CGCTCCCGGCGGATTTGTCCTACTCAGGAGAGCGTTCACCGACAAACAACAGATAAAACGAAAGGCCCAG
TCTTCCGACTGAGCCTTTCGTTTTATTTGATGCCTGGCAGTTCCCTACTCTCGCGTTAACGCTAGCATGG
ATGTTTTCCCAGTCACGACGTTGTAAAACGACGGCCAGTCTTAAGCTCGGGCCCCAAATAATGATTTTAT
TTTGACTGATAGTGACCTGTTCGTTGCAACAAATTGATGAGCAATGCTTTTTTATAATGCCAACTTTGTA
CAAAAAAGCAGGCTCCGCGGCCGCCTTGTTTAACTTTAAGAAGGAGCCCTTCACCATGAATCCTCTACGA
TCTATTCAACACAACATTGCAACTCCCCCAATCAGTGGCGGTCAGCCATTAGACGCGGTGGGCCCTCAGG
CCCAGCAATCCCATCCTAAAAGGATTTCACCTTCTCAATTGAGCCAAAGCGCTCACCAGGCTCTAGAACG
CCTTTCAGCTAATGCCGAACACCAACGCCTTGCATCACTGGTACGCAACGCTCTGCAGGATGGCACATTT
CAATTTCAATCCAGTAACCACACGCAAGTAACCTATAAAGCGTCAATCTGTCTGCCAGCTGACACCGATA
CCGTGAGAACCGACCACTTGATTAATAACGAGCTGACGGTTCAGGCCCGATTAAATGATCAATCGGAGTA
CGACATCGTCAGCGCACATTTGCATGGCTCTTCGAAAGCCATATCCTTCGACGTACCCAGCCCCCCGCCC
GCACATGGTTCAGCATCTTCTGTCTTGAGTGAACGGACCCATCTAGGTATGAGTCGCGTTCTCTCACAAG
ATGCAGTAGACAGCAGTAGCCTGGAAACTCCGTTACTGAGCTCGCCAGACCATTCTCGTCCGCCATCACA
GCCAAAGCCCGTGCATATCGGGTCGGTCCGCAGGGACTCTGGTAGCCTTGTTTCCGATAACCCGGTAGTG
CAGGCCCTGCTATCGTTTGCGCAGGCCGACCAGGCATTTCCACCACAGGCCGCGAGCATTGCCGGGGTCC
AGCTGGAAATGCGGCCACGTCGGGATATTGAGAAAGCACTTGAGGAATTCAAAGGCGCCTTCACGGTGGT
GAAGGCGCAACTGATGTCCGGTGCCAACTCGTCGGAGCGTGTAGATGAGGATGTCAACGCAGACATCCAT
ATCCCCTTATTGCTCAAGGCCATCGAGCGGGGGGCTGCGGCATTTGGTCCAAACGCATCAATCGGCCAGA
ATAGCGCGAAAGCGTTTCTCGCCTCATGTGCTCCCAAGATCACGTCCAATGACGATGTCCTCTCCGAGTT
CATCAACCAGAAACTCAAGGGGGACGACGATCTTCAGGTTCGCCTGGGCGCACAGGAATTGTTGCATGTA
GCCACCAAGAAGGAATTCCAGCTCGGCGGTCTAGCCGGCAGCATCGGGGTCAGCAGCATACTCGGCTCGG
CATGGGAGCTTGGCGCTTCTGAGCTGTTGAAAAATGCCATCTTCGGCAAAAATTTCTCACCGAGCCAATA
TGCCCTGCAATTGGCTGGAATCGATTCAGTGCCTCCTTTGATTATCGAGTCCATGGACACCATGTGCGTA
CTTGCCATCATCAAGGGCATGAAGGGTGAGGAGTGGTCCATGAGCGATCTACTTCCCAAGGCGTTGAAGG
CCGGTGCTATTTCCTCGGTGGTGTCATTCCCCAATAATGTTTTGCAGTATGCAGGTTTCAAATCCAGAGT
CGGCGATCTTGCGGCAAACTCAGTGACAACTGAAGCGGCCATCTTTGGCGCCGCCTCCGGTATTCCACCC
GAGGTCAAGGAAAGTGAAGAGCTGATGCGTGCTGGCTTATTCCAGAGCATGAAGGACGGCGTGATGGCTC
ATTCAGGCGAGGGGGTGGACACCAAAAAAACGATTGAGCGGATGACGCGCCATGCGCTGGATATCGCTCC
GGGCGAAAGCACCGCTGTCAAGTCCATGGGGCTGGCATCGATTGTCGGGATGATTCCACTGATTGCCAGC
AACAAGGCAACCGGGCTGCTGTCGGAACAGGTACTGCGTATTTTCCGGAGCGCCGTCTTCAATCCAATCG
AAGCCATCGCTCTGAACGCGTTGGCGCTTGGCGGGCGTGTCAACGTTCCCGGGCTATTTGATTCCGACAA
TGCCAAGCATGCACGCGTGGTACAAACCATCCTTGCGCGGGCCAGCCAGCACATGGAAGCTGGAGACCGT
GACATTTCCGCAGAGGAGCTACATCAAATGCTGGCTCCCCGGAGCGAGTTCCTGCGCCATGTGGGATCTG
CGATTGTCAACGGCATGAATGCCAGCTTTGAGGCAATTCCCGCCCTGGTTCGGAAGCTTGGATATGGTGA
GGCTCCATTGGCCGAACGTATTCCGTATCAAGACCTGGCTGTGCCCGACACGTCGCGGCAGCCCGCACCC
AAGGGTGGGCGCGCCGACCCAGCTTTCTTGTACAAAGTTGGCATTATAAGAAAGCATTGCTTATCAATTT
GTTGCAACGAACAGGTCACTATCAGTCAAAATAAAATCATTATTTGCCATCCAGCTGATATCCCCTATAG
TGAGTCGTATTACATGGTCATAGCTGTTTCCTGGCAGCTCTGGCCCGTGTCTCAAAATCTCTGATGTTAC
ATTGCACAAGATAAAAATATATCATCATGAACAATAAAACTGTCTGCTTACATAAACAGTAATACAAGGG
GTGTTATGAGCCATATTCAACGGGAAACGTCGAGGCCGCGATTAAATTCCAACATGGATGCTGATTTATA
TGGGTATAAATGGGCTCGCGATAATGTCGGGCAATCAGGTGCGACAATCTATCGCTTGTATGGGAAGCCC
GATGCGCCAGAGTTGTTTCTGAAACATGGCAAAGGTAGCGTTGCCAATGATGTTACAGATGAGATGGTCA
GACTAAACTGGCTGACGGAATTTATGCCTCTTCCGACCATCAAGCATTTTATCCGTACTCCTGATGATGC
ATGGTTACTCACCACTGCGATCCCCGGAAAAACAGCATTCCAGGTATTAGAAGAATATCCTGATTCAGGT
GAAAATATTGTTGATGCGCTGGCAGTGTTCCTGCGCCGGTTGCATTCGATTCCTGTTTGTAATTGTCCTT
TTAACAGCGATCGCGTATTTCGTCTCGCTCAGGCGCAATCACGAATGAATAACGGTTTGGTTGATGCGAG
TGATTTTGATGACGAGCGTAATGGCTGGCCTGTTGAACAAGTCTGGAAAGAAATGCATAAACTTTTGCCA
TTCTCACCGGATTCAGTCGTCACTCATGGTGATTTCTCACTTGATAACCTTATTTTTGACGAGGGGAAAT
TAATAGGTTGTATTGATGTTGGACGAGTCGGAATCGCAGACCGATACCAGGATCTTGCCATCCTATGGAA
CTGCCTCGGTGAGTTTTCTCCTTCATTACAGAAACGGCTTTTTCAAAAATATGGTATTGATAATCCTGAT
ATGAATAAATTGCAGTTTCATTTGATGCTCGATGAGTTTTTCTAATCAGAATTGGTTAATTGGTTGTAAC
ACTGGCAGAGCATTACGCTGACTTGACGGGACGGCGCAAGCTCATGACCAAAATCCCTTAACGTGAGTTA
CGCGTCGTTCCACTGAGCGTCAGACCCCGTAGAAAAGATCAAAGGATCTTCTTGAGATCCTTTTTTTCTG
CGCGTAATCTGCTGCTTGCAAACAAAAAAACCACCGCTACCAGCGGTGGTTTGTTTGCCGGATCAAGAGC
TACCAACTCTTTTTCCGAAGGTAACTGGCTTCAGCAGAGCGCAGATACCAAATACTGTTCTTCTAGTGTA
GCCGTAGTTAGGCCACCACTTCAAGAACTCTGTAGCACCGCCTACATACCTCGCTCTGCTAATCCTGTTA
CCAGTGGCTGCTGCCAGTGGCGATAA
